>Addgene plasmid #34951 | pCS2+8NmCitrine | depositor partial sequence | sequence record 42902 | pCS2+8NmCitrine sequence 994 bps
CAGGGTACATTGGCAGTACTCCCATTGACGTCAATGGCGGTAAATGGCCCGCGATGGCTGCCAAGTACAT
CCCCATTGACGTCAATGGGGAGGGGCAATGACGCAAATGGGCGTTCCATTGACGTAAATGGGCGGTAGGC
GTGCCTAATGGGAGGTCTATATAAGCAATGCTCGTTTAGGGAACCGCCATTCTGCCTGGGGACGTCGGAG
CAAGCTTGATTTAGGTGACACTATAGAATACAAGCTACTTGTTCTTTTTGCAGGATCCACTAGTCATCGA
TTGATGGTGAGCAAGGGCGAGGAGCTGTTCACCGGGGTGGTGCCCATCCTGGTCGAGCTGGACGGCGACG
TAAACGGCCACAAGTTCAGCGTGTCCGGCGAGGGCGAGGGCGATGCCACCTACGGCAAGCTGACCCTGAA
GTTCATCTGCACCACCGGCAAGCTGCCCGTGCCCTGGCCCACCCTCGTGACCACCTTCGGCTACGGCCTG
ATGTGCTTCGCCCGCTACCCCGACCACATGAAGCAGCACGACTTCTTCAAGTCCGCCATGCCCGAAGGCT
ACGTCCAGGAGCGCACCATCTTCTTCAAGGACGACGGCAACTACAAGACCCGCGCCGAGGTGAAGTTCGA
GGGCGACACCCTGGTGAACCGCATCGAGCTGAAGGGCATCGACTTCAAGGAGGACGGCAACATCCTGGGG
CACAAGCTGGAGTACAACTACAACAGCCACAACGTCTATATCATGGCCGACAAGCAGAAGAACGGCATCA
AGGTGAACTTCAAGATCCGCCACAACATCGAGGACGGCAGCGTGCAGCTCGCCGACCACTACCAGCAGAA
CACCCCCATCGGCGACGGCCCCGTGCTGCTGCCCGACAACCACTACCTGAGCTACCAGTCCGCCCTGAGC
AAAGACCCCAACGAGAAGCGCGATCACATGGTCCTGCTGGAGTTCGTGACCGCCGCCGGGATCACTCTCG
GCATGGACGAGCTT
