>Addgene plasmid #34951 | pCS2+8NmCitrine | addgene partial sequence | sequence record 69433 | SaStk/lacZ-5' (5'-gtcggggctggcttaactat-3')
GCAATTAACCCTCACTAAAGGGAACAAAAGCTGGGTACCGGGCCCAATGCATTGGCGCCGCGGCCGCGAA
TTAAAAAACCTCCCACACCTCCCCCTGAACCTGAAACATAAAATGAATGCAATTGTTGTTGTTAACTTGT
TTATTGCAGCTTATAATGGTTACAAATAAAGCAATAGCATCACAAATTTCACAAATAAAGCATTTTTTTC
ACTGCATTCTAGTTGTGGTTTGTCCAAACTCATCAATGTATCTTATCATGTCTGGATCTACGTAATACGA
CTCACTATAGTTCTAGAGGCTCGAGAGGCCTTGGCGATCGCTGGCCGGCCTTTAATTAATGGCGCGCCGG
CTCCGAATTCCTTGTACAGCTCGTCCATGCCGAGAGTGATCCCGGCGGCGGTCACGAACTCCAGCAGGAC
CATGTGATCGCGCTTCTCGTTGGGGTCTTTGCTCAGGGCGGACTGGTAGCTCAGGTAGTGGTTGTCGGGC
AGCAGCACGGGGCCGTCGCCGATGGGGGTGTTCTGCTGGTAGTGGTCGGCGAGCTGCACGCTGCCGTCCT
CGATGTTGTGGCGGATCTTGAAGTTCACCTTGATGCCGTTCTTCTGCTTGTCGGCCATGATATAGACGTT
GTGGCTGTTGTAGTTGTACTCCAGCTTGTGCCCCAGGATGTTGCCGTCCTCCTTGAAGTCGATGCCCTTC
AGCTCGATGCGGTTCACCAGGGTGTCGCCCTCGAACTTCACCTCGGCGCGGGTCTTGTAGTTGCCGTCGT
CCTTGAAGAAGATGGTGCGCTCCTGGACGTAGCCTTCGGGCATGGCGGACTTGAAGAAGTCGTGCTGCTT
CATGTGGTCGGGGTAGCGGGCGAAGCACATCAGGCCGTA
