>Addgene plasmid #34951 | pCS2+8NmCitrine | addgene partial sequence | sequence record 69531 | EBV-Rev  5'-GTGGTTTGTCCAAACTCATC-3'
TACGACTCACTATAGTTCTAGAGGCTCGAGAGGCCTTGGCGATCGCTGGCCGGCCTTTAATTAATGGCGC
GCCGGCTCCGAATTCCTTGTACAGCTCGTCCATGCCGAGAGTGATCCCGGCGGCGGTCACGAACTCCAGC
AGGACCATGTGATCGCGCTTCTCGTTGGGGTCTTTGCTCAGGGCGGACTGGTAGCTCAGGTAGTGGTTGT
CGGGCAGCAGCACGGGGCCGTCGCCGATGGGGGTGTTCTGCTGGTAGTGGTCGGCGAGCTGCACGCTGCC
GTCCTCGATGTTGTGGCGGATCTTGAAGTTCACCTTGATGCCGTTCTTCTGCTTGTCGGCCATGATATAG
ACGTTGTGGCTGTTGTAGTTGTACTCCAGCTTGTGCCCCAGGATGTTGCCGTCCTCCTTGAAGTCGATGC
CCTTCAGCTCGATGCGGTTCACCAGGGTGTCGCCCTCGAACTTCACCTCGGCGCGGGTCTTGTAGTTGCC
GTCGTCCTTGAAGAAGATGGTGCGCTCCTGGACGTAGCCTTCGGGCATGGCGGACTTGAAGAAGTCGTGC
TGCTTCATGTGGTCGGGGTAGCGGGCGAAGCACATCAGGCCGTAGCCGAAGGTGGTCACGAGGGTGGGCC
AGGGCACGGGCAGCTTGCCGGTGGTGCAGATGAACTTCAGGGTCAGCTTGCCGTAGGTGGCATCGCCCTC
GCCCTCGCCGGACACGCTGAACTTGTGGCCGTTTACGTCGCCGTCCAGCTCGACCAGGATGGGCACCACC
CCGGTGAACAGCTCCTCGCCCTTGCTCACCATCAATCGATGACTAGTGGATCCTGCA
