>Addgene plasmid #34951 | pCS2+8NmCitrine | addgene partial sequence | sequence record 69532 | EGFP-N 5'-CGTCGCCGTCCAGCTCGACCAG-3'
CTTGCTCACCATCAATCGATGACTAGTGGATCCTGCAAAAAGAACAAGTAGCTTGTATTCTATAGTGTCA
CCTAAATCAAGCTTGCTCCGACGTCCCCAGGCAGAATGGCGGTTCCCTAAACGAGCATTGCTTATATAGA
CCTCCCATTAGGCACGCCTACCGCCCATTTACGTCAATGGAACGCCCATTTGCGTCATTGCCCCTCCCCA
TTGACGTCAATGGGGATGTACTTGGCAGCCATCGCGGGCCATTTACCGCCATTGACGTCAATGGGAGTAC
TGCCAATGTACCCTGGCGTACTTCCAATAGTAATGTACTTGCCAAGTTACTATTAATAGATATTGATGTA
CTGCCAAGTGGGCCATTTACCGTCATTGACGTCAATAGGGGGCGTGAGAACGGATATGAATGGGCAATGA
GCCATCCCATTGACGTCAATGGTGGGTGGTCCTATTGACGTCAATGGGCATTGAGCCAGGCGGGCCATTT
ACCGTAATTGACGTCAATGGGGGAGGCGCCATATACGTCAATAGGACCGCCCATATGACGTCAATAGGAA
AGACCATATATAGAGACCATTGACGTCAATGGGGGAGTGGCTATGGGCGGTATTAGGAAGCCCCATATAT
GGTATATGGGACCGCCCATTGGGAGGGGCTATCTACGTCAATAGGAAAACCCATATATGGAATACTATAT
GGCATAGGGCCAATACATAGTATTGAACCTGGCCAATAGCCATATTGGCATAGGGCCATATTGGATATTG
CCTATATATTGATCCTGGCATATAGCCAAT
