[The description below was written by a language model from this plasmid's Addgene catalogue record.]
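Description:
pCS2+8NmCitrine is an empty-backbone expression vector derived from pCS2+, the multipurpose plasmid widely used for expression in vertebrate and invertebrate embryos. The record lists it as a mammalian expression vector also intended for sea urchin, zebrafish and Xenopus work. It is maintained in E. coli as a high-copy plasmid under ampicillin selection. The 4095 bp size in the record refers to the parental backbone, not this derivative. No feature table is provided, so the replication origin, polyadenylation signal and any eukaryotic promoter retained from pCS2+ are not itemised.

Two modifications distinguish it from the parent vector. First, recognition sites for four 8-bp cutters (AscI, PacI, FseI and AsiSI) were introduced. Because such sites occur rarely in coding sequences, they let most open reading frames be inserted without internal cutting, and inserts can be moved between related vectors sharing the same sites. Second, the backbone carries the coding sequence for mCitrine, a monomeric yellow fluorescent protein, positioned so that a cloned gene is expressed with the fluorophore at its N terminus. No gene of interest is present; the user supplies the insert.

The listed promoter is SP6, a bacteriophage promoter used for in vitro transcription. This fits the typical use of pCS2-family vectors, where synthetic mRNA is made for microinjection into eggs or embryos. The associated publication concerns the localization and substrate selectivity of sea urchin multidrug efflux transporters, consistent with using this vector to build fluorescent fusions for imaging the subcellular distribution of proteins in live embryos.
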