Addgene plasmid #34951: pCS2+8NmCitrine
Purpose: (Empty Backbone)
Depositing lab: Amro Hamdoun. Depositing organization: University of California, San Diego (UCSD). Publication: Localization and Substrate Selectivity of Sea Urchin Multidrug (MDR) Efflux Transporters. Gokirmak T, Campanale JP, Shipp LE, Moy GW, Tao H, Hamdoun A. J Biol Chem. 2012 Nov 2. 10.1074/jbc.M112.424879 PubMed 23124201.
Backbone
  Vector backbone: pCS2+
  Backbone manufacturer: Turner and Weintraub (1994)
  Backbone size (bp): 4095
  Modifications to backbone: Four 8bp cutter restriction enzymes (AscI, PacI, FseI, AsiSI) were introduced.
  Vector type: Mammalian Expression ; Sea urchin, zebrafish, Xenopus
  Promoter: SP6
  Tag / fusion protein: mCitrine (N terminal on backbone)
Growth in bacteria
  Bacterial resistance: Ampicillin, 100 μg/mL
  Growth temperature: 37°C
  Growth strain: DH10B
  Copy number: High Copy
Terms and licenses: Academic/Nonprofit Terms; Industry Terms: Not Available to Industry
How to cite: pCS2+8NmCitrine was a gift from Amro Hamdoun (Addgene plasmid # 34951 ; http://n2t.net/addgene:34951 ; RRID:Addgene_34951)
